Addgene plasmid #247262: pNP3425 [pNP2922 - ISCro4 Enhanced bRNA (TBL4, WT + DBL3, WT) + ISCro4 Recombinase (WT)]
Purpose: Express ISCro4 recombinase and bridge RNA
Depositing lab: Patrick Hsu. Depositing organization: Arc Institute. Publication: Megabase-scale human genome rearrangement with programmable bridge recombinases. Perry NT, Bartie LJ, Katrekar D, Gonzalez GA, Durrant MG, Pai JJ, Fanton A, Martins JQ, Hiraizumi M, Ricci-Tam C, Nishimasu H, Konermann S, Hsu PD. Science. 2025 Sep 25:eadz0276. doi: 10.1126/science.adz0276. PubMed 40997214.
Backbone
  Vector backbone: pNP2922
  Vector type: Mammalian Expression
Growth in bacteria
  Bacterial resistance: Ampicillin, 100 μg/mL
  Growth temperature: 37°C
  Growth strain: DH5alpha
  Copy number: High Copy
Gene/Insert
  Gene/Insert name: pNP2922 - ISCro4 bRNA1-179 C60U, A61G, U73C, dU86, A87G, dU88, ins179(rc(101-111) (TBL4+DBL3)
  Species: Synthetic
  Mutation: C60U, A61G, U73C, dU86, A87G, dU88, ins179(rc(101-111)
  Cloning method: Golden Gate
Terms and licenses: Academic/Nonprofit Terms; Industry Terms: Not Available to Industry
Depositor comments: Please visit https://doi.org/10.1101/2025.05.14.653916 for bioRxiv preprint.
How to cite: pNP3425 [pNP2922 - ISCro4 Enhanced bRNA (TBL4, WT + DBL3, WT) + ISCro4 Recombinase (WT)] was a gift from Patrick Hsu (Addgene plasmid # 247262 ; http://n2t.net/addgene:247262 ; RRID:Addgene_247262)
