[The description below was written by a language model from this plasmid's Addgene catalogue record and pLannotate feature annotations shown in this document.]
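Description:
pNP3425 is a 5.8 kb mammalian expression plasmid built by Golden Gate cloning in the pNP2922 backbone. It delivers both components of the ISCro4 bridge recombinase system from a single vector. It is propagated in E. coli as a high-copy plasmid through a ColE1/pUC-type origin and selected with ampicillin via the bla (β-lactamase) gene and its native promoter. No mammalian selection marker is annotated.

The payload consists of two transcription units in the same orientation. A human U6 RNA polymerase III promoter sits upstream of an unannotated region that presumably holds the synthetic bridge RNA (bRNA). The record describes this as an enhanced ISCro4 bRNA spanning positions 1–179 and carrying C60U, A61G, U73C, dU86, A87G and dU88, plus an insertion at position 179 of the reverse complement of positions 101–111. Its target-binding and donor-binding loops are designated TBL4 and DBL3, and these specify the two DNA sites the recombinase brings together. Downstream, the constitutive human EF-1α promoter drives a Pol II unit. The roughly 1 kb unannotated stretch after this promoter is consistent with the wild-type ISCro4 recombinase coding sequence, though the feature table does not label it. It is followed by an SV40 nuclear localization signal, an EGFP coding sequence and a bGH polyadenylation signal. The record does not state how EGFP is linked to the recombinase, whether as a fusion or through a self-cleaving peptide, but it would in either case mark transfected cells.

The stated purpose is co-expression of ISCro4 recombinase and its bridge RNA, in work on programmable, large-scale rearrangement of the human genome.
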