Features (pLannotate 1.2.2; 8 found; start..end, strand, type, name):
      1..105     +  promoter       AmpR promoter: bla
    106..966     +  CDS            AmpR: β-lactamase; bla; confers resistance to ampicillin, carbenicillin, and related antibiotics
   1137..1725    +  rep_origin     ori: high-copy-number ColE1/pMB1/pBR322/pUC origin of replication
   1906..2146    +  promoter       U6 promoter: RNA polymerase III promoter for human U6 snRNA
   2491..3669    +  promoter       EF-1α promoter: strong constitutive promoter for human elongation factor EF-1α
   4681..4701    +  CDS            SV40 NLS: nuclear localization signal of SV40 (simian virus 40) large T antigen
   4816..5532    +  CDS            EGFP: the original enhanced GFP (Yang et al., 1996) mammalian codon-optimized
   5563..5770    +  polyA_signal   bGH poly(A) signal: bovine growth hormone polyadenylation signal
>Addgene plasmid #247262 | pNP3425 [pNP2922 - ISCro4 Enhanced bRNA (TBL4, WT + DBL3, WT) + ISCro4 Recombinase (WT)] | addgene full sequence | sequence record 490480 | Addgene NGS Result
CGCGGAACCCCTATTTGTTTATTTTTCTAAATACATTCAAATATGTATCCGCTCATGAGACAATAACCCT
GATAAATGCTTCAATAATATTGAAAAAGGAAGAGTATGAGTATTCAACATTTCCGTGTCGCCCTTATTCC
CTTTTTTGCGGCATTTTGCCTTCCTGTTTTTGCTCACCCAGAAACGCTGGTGAAAGTAAAAGATGCTGAA
GATCAGTTGGGTGCACGAGTGGGTTACATCGAACTGGATCTCAACAGCGGTAAGATCCTTGAGAGTTTTC
GCCCCGAAGAACGTTTTCCAATGATGAGCACTTTTAAAGTTCTGCTATGTGGCGCGGTATTATCCCGTAT
TGACGCCGGGCAAGAGCAACTCGGTCGCCGCATACACTATTCTCAGAATGACTTGGTTGAGTACTCACCA
GTCACAGAAAAGCATCTTACGGATGGCATGACAGTAAGAGAATTATGCAGTGCTGCCATAACCATGAGTG
ATAACACTGCGGCCAACTTACTTCTGACAACGATCGGAGGACCGAAGGAGCTAACCGCTTTTTTGCACAA
CATGGGGGATCATGTAACTCGCCTTGATCGTTGGGAACCGGAGCTGAATGAAGCCATACCAAACGACGAG
CGTGACACCACGATGCCTGTAGCAATGGCAACAACGTTGCGCAAACTATTAACTGGCGAACTACTTACTC
TAGCTTCCCGGCAACAATTAATAGACTGGATGGAGGCGGATAAAGTTGCAGGACCACTTCTGCGCTCGGC
CCTTCCGGCTGGCTGGTTTATTGCTGATAAATCTGGAGCCGGTGAGCGTGGGTCACGCGGTATCATTGCA
GCACTGGGGCCAGATGGTAAGCCCTCCCGTATCGTAGTTATCTACACGACGGGGAGTCAGGCAACTATGG
ATGAACGAAATAGACAGATCGCTGAGATAGGTGCCTCACTGATTAAGCATTGGTAACTGTCAGACCAAGT
TTACTCATATATACTTTAGATTGATTTAAAACTTCATTTTTAATTTAAAAGGATCTAGGTGAAGATCCTT
TTTGATAATCTCATGACCAAAATCCCTTAACGTGAGTTTTCGTTCCACTGAGCGTCAGACCCCGTAGAAA
AGATCAAAGGATCTTCTTGAGATCCTTTTTTTCTGCGCGTAATCTGCTGCTTGCAAACAAAAAAACCACC
GCTACCAGCGGTGGTTTGTTTGCCGGATCAAGAGCTACCAACTCTTTTTCCGAAGGTAACTGGCTTCAGC
AGAGCGCAGATACCAAATACTGTTCTTCTAGTGTAGCCGTAGTTAGGCCACCACTTCAAGAACTCTGTAG
CACCGCCTACATACCTCGCTCTGCTAATCCTGTTACCAGTGGCTGCTGCCAGTGGCGATAAGTCGTGTCT
TACCGGGTTGGACTCAAGACGATAGTTACCGGATAAGGCGCAGCGGTCGGGCTGAACGGGGGGTTCGTGC
ACACAGCCCAGCTTGGAGCGAACGACCTACACCGAACTGAGATACCTACAGCGTGAGCTATGAGAAAGCG
CCACGCTTCCCGAAGGGAGAAAGGCGGACAGGTATCCGGTAAGCGGCAGGGTCGGAACAGGAGAGCGCAC
GAGGGAGCTTCCAGGGGGAAACGCCTGGTATCTTTATAGTCCTGTCGGGTTTCGCCACCTCTGACTTGAG
CGTCGATTTTTGTGATGCTCGTCAGGGGGGCGGAGCCTATGGAAAAACGCCAGCAACGCGGCCTTTTTAC
GGTTCCTGGCCTTTTGCTGGCCTTTTGCTCACATGTTCTTTCCTGCGTTATCCCCTGATTCTGTGGATAA
CCGTATTACCGCCTTTGAGTGAGCTGATACCGCTCGCCGCAGCCGAACGACCGAGCGCAGCGAGTCAGTG
AGCGAGGAAGCGGAAGAGGGCCTATTTCCCATGATTCCTTCATATTTGCATATACGATACAAGGCTGTTA
GAGAGATAATTGGAATTAATTTGACTGTAAACACAAAGATATTAGTACAAAATACGTGACGTAGAAAGTA
ATAATTTCTTGGGTAGTTTGCAGTTTTAAAATTATGTTTTAAAATGGACTATCATATGCTTACCGTAACT
TGAAAGTATTTCGATTTCTTGGCTTTATATATCTTGTGGAAAGGACGAAACACCGAGTGCAGGGAGAACC
GGCCAGTTCTCTCTGCCATGCGGTCCGCATGCCGTATCAGGCCTTGGGCTAATAACCCGTGACGTAGATT
GGCAGCGGACCGCGCCGTTCTCCACAAGTGACAAACCGGACAGTATCATGGACCGGTTTTCCCGGTAATC
CGCATTCACAAGGCTGGTCTCACTTGTGGAGAACGTTTTATTTTTTGGCCGGCATGGTCCCAGCCTCCTC
GCTGGCGCCGGCTGGGCAACATGCTTCGGCATGGCGAATGGGACTTTTTTTGTTCTAGTCCGTTTTTAGC
GCGTGCGCCAATTCTGCAGACAAATGGCTCTAGAGGTACCGGCTCCGGTGCCCGTCAGTGGGCAGAGCGC
ACATCGCCCACAGTCCCCGAGAAGTTGGGGGGAGGGGTCGGCAATTGAACCGGTGCCTAGAGAAGGTGGC
GCGGGGTAAACTGGGAAAGTGATGTCGTGTACTGGCTCCGCCTTTTTCCCGAGGGTGGGGGAGAACCGTA
TATAAGTGCAGTAGTCGCCGTGAACGTTCTTTTTCGCAACGGGTTTGCCGCCAGAACACAGGTAAGTGCC
GTGTGTGGTTCCCGCGGGCCTGGCCTCTTTACGGGTTATGGCCCTTGCGTGCCTTGAATTACTTCCACCT
GGCTGCAGTACGTGATTCTTGATCCCGAGCTTCGGGTTGGAAGTGGGTGGGAGAGTTCGAGGCCTTGCGC
TTAAGGAGCCCCTTCGCCTCGTGCTTGAGTTGAGGCCTGGCCTGGGCGCTGGGGCCGCCGCGTGCGAATC
TGGTGGCACCTTCGCGCCTGTCTCGCTGCTTTCGATAAGTCTCTAGCCATTTAAAATTTTTGATGACCTG
CTGCGACGCTTTTTTTCTGGCAAGATAGTCTTGTAAATGCGGGCCAAGATCTGCACACTGGTATTTCGGT
TTTTGGGGCCGCGGGCGGCGACGGGGCCCGTGCGTCCCAGCGCACATGTTCGGCGAGGCGGGGCCTGCGA
GCGCGGCCACCGAGAATCGGACGGGGGTAGTCTCAAGCTGGCCGGCCTGCTCTGGTGCCTGGCCTCGCGC
CGCCGTGTATCGCCCCGCCCTGGGCGGCAAGGCTGGCCCGGTCGGCACCAGTTGCGTGAGCGGAAAGATG
GCCGCTTCCCGGCCCTGCTGCAGGGAGCTCAAAATGGAGGACGCGGCGCTCGGGAGAGCGGGCGGGTGAG
TCACCCACACAAAGGAAAAGGGCCTTTCCGTCCTCAGCCGTCGCTTCATGTGACTCCACGGAGTACCGGG
CGCCGTCCAGGCACCTCGATTAGTTCTCGAGCTTTTGGAGTACGTCGTCTTTAGGTTGGGGGGAGGGGTT
TTATGCGATGGAGTTTCCCCACACTGAGTGGGTGGAGACTGAAGTTAGGCCAGCTTGGCACTTGATGTAA
TTCTCCTTGGAATTTGCCCTTTTTGAGTTTGGATCTTGGTTCATTCTCAAGCCTCAGACAGTGGTTCAAA
GTTTTTTTCTTCCATTTCAGGTGTCGTGACGTACGGCCACCATGGAACAGGAGCTGCACTTCATCGGCAT
CGACGTGTCCAAAGCAAAGCTGGACGTGGACGTGCTGCGACCTGACGGCAGACACAGAAGCAAGAAATTC
GCTAATACCCCTAAGGGACACGACGAGCTGCTGAGATGGCTGAGCGGCCACAGAGTGGCCCCAGCTCACA
TCTGCATGGAAGCTACAAGCACCTACATGGAGGATGTGGCCGCCCACCTGAGCGACGCCGGCTACACCGT
GTCCGTGATCAACCCTGCCCTGGGCAAGGCCTTTGCCCAAAGCGAGGGACTGCGAAGCAAGACAGATGCT
GTTGATGCCAGAATGCTGGCCGAGTTCTGTCGGCAGAAGCGGCCTCCAGCCTGGGAGGCCCCTCACCCTG
TGGAACGGGCCCTGAGGGCCCTCGTGCTGCGCCACCAGAGCCTGACCGATATGCACACCCAGGAGCTGAA
CCGACTGGAAACCGCCCGGGAAGTGCAGCGGCCTAGCATTGACGCCCATCTGCTGTGGCTGCACGCCGAG
CTGAAAAGAATCGAGAAACAGATCAAGGACCTGACAGATGATGACCCCGACATGAAGCACCGGCGGAAGC
TGCTGGAAAGCATCCCCGGCATCGGAGAAAAGACCAGCGCCGTCCTGCTCGCTTATACAGGCCTGAAGGA
AAGATTCACCCACGCCAGACAGTTCGCTGCTTTTGCCGGCCTGACACCTAGAAGATACGAGAGCGGCAGC
TCTGTGAACCGGGCCTCTAGAATGAGCAAGGCCGGACATGCCTCTCTGCGGAGAGCCCTGTACATGCCTG
CCATGGTGGCCGTGTCTAAGACCGAGTGGGGCAGAGCCTTCCGGGACAGACTGGCCGGCAACGGCAAGAA
GGGCAAAGTGATCATCGGCGCCATGATGAGAAAGCTGGCCCAGGTGGCCTACGGCGTGCTGAAGTCCGGC
GTCCCCTTCGACGCCAGCAGACACAACCCCGTGGCTGCTGCTAGCGGAGGGGGTGGAAGCCCAAAAAAGA
AGAGAAAGGTACCTAAGAAAAAGCGGAAGGTCCCCAAGAAGAAGAGGAAAGTTGGAAGCGGTGCCACGAA
CTTCTCTCTGTTAAAGCAAGCAGGCGACGTAGAAGAAAACCCAGGTCCCGGATCCGTGAGCAAGGGCGAG
GAGCTGTTCACCGGGGTGGTGCCCATCCTGGTCGAGCTGGACGGCGACGTAAACGGCCACAAGTTCAGCG
TGTCCGGCGAGGGCGAGGGCGATGCCACCTACGGCAAGCTGACCCTGAAGTTCATCTGCACCACCGGCAA
GCTGCCCGTGCCCTGGCCCACCCTCGTGACCACCCTGACCTACGGCGTGCAGTGCTTCAGCCGCTACCCC
GACCACATGAAGCAGCACGACTTCTTCAAGTCCGCCATGCCCGAAGGCTACGTCCAGGAGCGCACCATCT
TCTTCAAGGACGACGGCAACTACAAGACCCGCGCCGAGGTGAAGTTCGAGGGCGACACCCTGGTGAACCG
CATCGAGCTGAAGGGCATCGACTTCAAGGAGGACGGCAACATCCTGGGGCACAAGCTGGAGTACAACTAC
AACAGCCACAACGTCTATATCATGGCCGACAAGCAGAAGAACGGCATCAAGGTGAACTTCAAGATCCGCC
ACAACATCGAGGACGGCAGCGTGCAGCTCGCCGACCACTACCAGCAGAACACCCCCATCGGCGACGGCCC
CGTGCTGCTGCCCGACAACCACTACCTGAGCACCCAGTCCGCCCTGAGCAAAGACCCCAACGAGAAGCGC
GATCACATGGTCCTGCTGGAGTTCGTGACCGCCGCCGGGATCACTCTCGGCATGGACGAGCTGTACAAGT
AACTCGAGCTAGAGCTCGCTGATCAGCCTCGACTGTGCCTTCTAGTTGCCAGCCATCTGTTGTTTGCCCC
TCCCCCGTGCCTTCCTTGACCCTGGAAGGTGCCACTCCCACTGTCCTTTCCTAATAAAATGAGGAAATTG
CATCGCATTGTCTGAGTAGGTGTCATTCTATTCTGGGGGGTGGGGTGGGGCAGGACAGCAAGGGGGAGGA
TTGGGAAGACAATAGCAGGCATGCTGGGGACGACGTCAGGTGGCACTTTTCGGGGAAATGTG
